>Addgene plasmid #55797 | G protein alpha-s(alpha3beta5/G226A/A366S) | depositor full sequence | sequence record 112181 | G protein alpha-s(alpha3beta5/G226A/A366S) sequence 6387 bps
GGCGTAATCTGCTGCTTGCAAACAAAAAAACCACCGCTACCAGCGGTGGTTTGTTTGCCGGATCAAGAGC
TACCAACTCTTTTTCCGAAGGTAACTGGCTTCAGCAGAGCGCAGATACCAAATACTGTCCTTCTAGTGTA
GCCGTAGTTAGGCCACCACTTCAAGAACTCTGTAGCACCGCCTACATACCTCGCTCTGCTAATCCTGTTA
CCAGTGGCTGCTGCCAGTGGCGATAAGTCGTGTCTTACCGGGTTGGACTCAAGACGATAGTTACCGGATA
AGGCGCAGCGGTCGGGCTGAACGGGGGGTTCGTGCACACAGCCCAGCTTGGAGCGAACGACCTACACCGA
ACTGAGATACCTACAGCGTGAGCATTGAGAAAGCGCCACGCTTCCCGAAGGGAGAAAGGCGGACAGGTAT
CCGGTAAGCGGCAGGGTCGGAACAGGAGAGCGCACGAGGGAGCTTCCAGGGGGAAACGCCTGGTATCTTT
ATAGTCCTGTCGGGTTTCGCCACCTCTGACTTGAGCGTCGATTTTTGTGATGCTCGTCAGGGGGGCGGAG
CCTATGGAAAAACGCCAGCAACGCAAGCTAGCTTCTAGCTAGAAATTGTAAACGTTAATATTTTGTTAAA
ATTCGCGTTAAATTTTTGTTAAATCAGCTCATTTTTTAACCAATAGGCCGAAATCGGCAAAATCCCTTAT
AAATCAAAAGAATAGCCCGAGATAGGGT
[37 nt withheld, positions 729-765]
AAAGAACGTGGACTCCAACGTCAAAGGGCGAAAAACCGTCTATCAGGGCGATGGCC
[115 nt withheld, positions 822-936]
G
[144 nt withheld, positions 938-1081]
ACCGTATAACGTGCTTTCCTCGTTG
[64 nt withheld, positions 1107-1170]
CTGGATTACCAAAGGGCCTCGTGATACGCCTATTTTTATAGGTTAATGTCATGATAATAATGGTTTCTTA
GACGTCAGGTGGCACTTTTCGGGGAAATGTGCGCGGAACCCCTATTTGTTTATTTTTCTAAATACATTCA
AATATGTATCCGCTCATGAGACAATAACCCTGATAAATGCTTCAATAATATTGAAAAAGGAAGAGTATGA
GTATTCAACATTTCCGTGTCGCCCTTATTCCCTTTTTTGCGGCATTTTGCCTTCCTGTTTTTGCTCACCC
AGAAACGCTGGTGAAAGTAAAAGATGCTGAAGATCAGTTGGGTGCACGAGTGGGTTACATCGAACTGGAT
CTCAACAGCGGTAAGATCCTTGAGAGTTTTCGCCCCGAAGAACGTTTTCCAATGATGAGCACTTTTAAAG
TTCTGCTATGTGGCGCGGTATTATCCCGTGTTGACGCCGGGCAAGAGCAACTCGGTCGCCGCATACACTA
TTCTCAGAATGACTTGGTTGAGTACTCACCAGTCACAGAAAAGCATCTTACGGATGGCATGACAGTAAGA
GAATTATGCAGTGCTGCCATAACCATGAGTGATAACACTGCGGCCAACTTACTTCTGACAACGATCGGAG
GACCGAAGGAGCTAACCGCTTTTTTGCACAACATGGGGGATCATGTAACTCGCCTTGATCGTTGGGAACC
GGAGCTGAATGAAGCCATACCAAACGACGAGCGTGACACCACGATGCCTGCAGCAATGGCAACAACGTTG
CGCAAACTATTAACTGGCGAACTACTTACTCTAGCTTCCCGGCAACAATTAATAGACTGGATGGAGGCGG
ATAAAGTTGCAGGACCACTTCTGCGCTCGGCCCTTCCGGCTGGCTGGTTTATTGCTGATAAATCTGGAGC
CGGTGAGCGTGGGTCTCGCGGTATCATTGCAGCACTGGGGCCAGATGGTAAGCCCTCCCGTATCGTAGTT
ATCTACACGACGGGGAGTCAGGCAACTATGGATGAACGAAATAGACAGATCGCTGAGATAGGTGCCTCAC
TGATTAAGCATTGGTAACTGTCAGACCAAGTTTACTCATATATACTTTAGATTGATTTAAAACTTCATTT
TTAATTTCTCTAGCGCGTTGACATTGATTATTGACTAGTTATTAATAGTAATCAATTACGGGGTCATTAG
TTCATAGCCCATATATGGAGTTCCGCGTTACATAACTTACGGTAAATGGCCCGCCTGGCTGACCGCCCAA
CGACCCCCGCCCATTGACGTCAATAATGACGTATGTTCCCATAGTAACGCCAATAGGGACTTTCCATTGA
CGTCAATGGGTGGACTATTTACGGTAAACTGCCCACTTGGCAGTACATCAAGTGTATCATATGCCAAGTA
CGCCCCCTATTGACGTCAATGACGGTAAATGGCCCGCCTGGCATTATGCCCAGTACATGACCTTATGGGA
CTTTCCTACTTGGCAGTACATCTACGTATTAGTCATCGCTATTACCATGGTGATGCGGTTTTGGCAGTAC
ATCAATGGGCGTGGATAGCGGTTTGACTCACGGGGATTTCCAAGTCTCCACCCCATTGACGTCAATGGGA
GTTTGTTTTGGCACCAAAATCAACGGGACTTTCCAAAATGTCGTAACAACTCCGCCCCATTGACGCAAAT
GGGCGGTAGGCGTGTACGGTGGGAGGTCTATATAAGCAGAGCTCTCTGGCTAACTAGAGAACCCACTGCT
TACTGGCTTATCGAAATTAATACGACTCACTATAGGGAGACCCAAGCTTGGTCGACCAATTCCGCAGCAG
CAGCTCCCGCGGCTCCTGCTCTGCTCCGCCTCGGCCCCGGAGCGAGGGGCGGAGAGCCGCGCGCTTGCCT
TAGTCCGAGCCGCCACCCTCCCCGCGTTCCCCGCTTTCCCGGCCCGCCCGAGGCCGCCCGCCCCGTCCCC
GCCGCCCCGCAGCCCGGCCGCGCCCCGCCGCCGCCATGGGCTGCCTCGGCAACAGTAAGACCGAGGACCA
GCGCAACGAGGAGAAGGCGCAGCGCGAGGCCAACAAAAAGATCGAGAAGCAGCTGCAGAAGGACAAGCAG
GTCTACCGGGCCACGCACCGCCTGCTGCTGCTGGGTGCTGGAGAGTCTGGCAAAAGCACCATTGTGAAGC
AGATGAGGATTCTACATGTTAATGGGTTTAACGGAGAGGGCGGCGAAGAGGACCCGCAGGCTGCAAGGAG
CAACAGCGATGGTGAGAAGGCCACCAAAGTGCAGGACATCAAAAACAACCTGAAGGAGGCCATTGAAACC
ATTGTGGCCGCCATGAGCAACCTGGTGCCCCCCGTGGAGCTGGCCAACCCTGAGAACCAGTTCAGAGTGG
ACTACATTCTGAGCGTGATGAACGTGCCAAACTTTGACTTCCCACCTGAATTCTATGAGCATGCCAAGGC
TCTGTGGGAGGATGAGGGAGTTCGTGCCTGCTACGAGCGCTCCAACGAGTACCAGCTGATCGACTGTGCC
CAGTACTTCCTGGACAAGATTGATGTGATCAAGCAGGCCGAGTACATGCCGACTGAGCAGGACCTGCTTC
GCTGCCGCGTCCTGACCTCTGGAATCTTTGAGACCAAGTTCCAGGTGGACAAAGTCAACTTCCACATGTT
CGATGTGGGCGCCCAGCGCGATGAACGCCGCAAGTGGATTCAGTGCTTCAATGATGTGACTGCCATCATC
TTCGTGGTGGCCAGCAGCAGCTACAACATGGTCATCCGGGAGGACAACCAGACCAACCGTCTGCAGGAGG
CTCTGAAGCTGTTCGACAGCATCTGGAACAACAAATGGCTGCGTGACACATCTGTGATCCTCTTCCTCAA
CAAGCAAGATCTGCTTGCTGAGAAGGTCCTCGCTGGGAAATCGAAGATTGAGGACTACTTTCCAGAGTTC
GCTCGCTACACCACTCCTGAGGATGCGACTCCCGAGCCCGGAGAGGACCCACGCGTGACCCGGGCCAAGT
ACTTCATCCGGGATGAGTTTCTGAGAATCAGCACTGCTAGTGGAGATGGACGTCACTACTGCTACCCTCA
CTTTACCTGCTCTGTCGACACTGAGAACATCCGCCGTGTCTTCAACGACTGCCGTGACATCATCCAGCGC
ATGCATCTTCGCCAATACGAGCTGCTCTAAGAAGGGAACGCCCAAATTTAATTCAGCCTTAAGCACAATT
AATTAAGAGTGAAACGCAATCGTACAAGCAGTTGATCACCCACCATAGGGCATGATCAACACCGCAACCT
TTCCCTTTTCTCCCCAGTGATTCTGAAAACCCCCTCTTCCCTTCAGCTTGCTTAGATGTTCCAAATTTAG
TAAAGCTCCAAGCTTGGCCAAGCTTGGTACCGAGCTCGGATCCACTAGTAACGGCCGCCAGTGTGCTGGA
ATTCTGCAGATATCCATCACACTGGCGGCCGCTCGAGCATGCATCTAGAGGGCCCTATTCTATAGTGTCA
CCTAAATGCTAGAGGATCTTTGTGAAGGAACCTTACTTCTGTGGTGTGACATAATTGGACAAACTACCTA
CAGAGATTTAAAGCTCTAAGGTAAATATAAAATTTTTAAGTGTATAATGTGTTAAACTACTGATTCTAAT
TGTTTGTGTATTTTAGATTCCAACCTATGGAACTGATGAATGGGAGCAGTGGTGGAATGCCTTTAATGAG
GAAAACCTGTTTTGCTCAGAAGAAATGCCATCTAGTGATGATGAGGCTACTGCTGACTCTCAACATTCTA
CTCCTCCAAAAAAGAAGAGAAAGGTAGAAGACCCCAAGGACTTTCCTTCAGAATTGCTAAGTTTTTTGAG
TCATGCTGTGTTTAGTAATAGAACTCTTGCTTGCTTTGCTATTTACACCACAAAGGAAAAAGCTGCACTG
CTATACAAGAAAATTATGGAAAAATATTTGATGTATAGTGCCTTGACTAGAGATCATAATCAGCCATACC
ACATTTGTAGAGGTTTTACTTGCTTTAAAAAACCTCCCACACCTCCCCCTGAACCTGAAACATAAAATGA
ATGCAATTGTTGTTGTTAACTTGTTTATTGCAGCTTATAATGGTTACAAATAAAGCAATAGCATCACAAA
TTTCACAAATAAAGCATTTTTTTCACTGCATTCTAGTTGTGGTTTGTCCAAACTCATCAATGTATCTTAT
CATGTCTGGATCATCCCGCCATGGTATCAACGCCATATTTCTATTTACAGTAGGGACCTCTTCGTTGTGT
AGGTACCGCTGTATTCCTAGGGAAATAGTAGAGGCACCTTGAACTGTCTGCATCAGCCATATAGCCCCCG
CTGTTCGACTTACAAACACAGGCACAGTACTGACAAACCCATACACCTCCTCTGAAATACCCATAGTTGC
TAGGGCTGTCTCCGAACTCATTACACCCTCCAAAGTCAGAGCTGTAATTTCGCCATCAAGGGCAGCGAGG
GCTTCTCCAGATAAAATAGCTTCTGCCGAGAGTCCCGTAAGGGTAGACACTTCAGCTAATCCCTCGATGA
GGTCTACTAGAATAGTCAGTGCGGCTCCCATTTTGAAAATTCACTTACTTGATCAGCTTCAGAAGATGGC
GGAGGGCCTCCAACACAGTAATTTTCCTCCCGACTCTTAAAATAGAAAATGTCAAGTCAGTTAAGCAGGA
AGTGGACTAACTGACGCAGCTGGCCGTGCGACATCCTCTTTTAATTAGTTGCTAGGCAACGCCCTCCAGA
GGGCGTGTGGTTTTGCAAGAGGAAGCAAAAGCCTCTCCACCCAGGCCTAGAATGTTTCCACCCAATCATT
ACTATGACAACAGCTGTTTTTTTTAGTATTAAGCAGAGGCCGGGGACCCCTGGGCCCGCTTACTCTGGAG
AAAAAGAAGAGAGGCATTGTAGAGGCTTCCAGAGGCAACTTGTCAAAACAGGACTGCTTCTATTTCTGTC
ACACTGTCTGGCCCTGTCACAAGGTCCAGCACCTCCATACCCCCTTTAATAAGCAGTTTGGGAACGGGTG
CGGGTCTTACTCCGCCCATCCCGCCCCTAACTCCGCCCAGTTCCGCCCATTCTCCGCCCCATGGCTGACT
AATTTTTTTTATTTATGCAGAGGCCGAGGCCGCCTCGGCCTCTGAGCTATTCCAGAAGTAGTGAGGAGGC
TTTTTTGGAGGCCTAGGCTTTTGCAAAAAGCTAATTC
Features (pLannotate 1.2.2; 20 found; start..end, strand, type, name):
      2..570     +  rep_origin     ori: high-copy-number ColE1/pMB1/pBR322/pUC origin of replication
    603..1061    -  rep_origin     f1 ori (sequence partly withheld): f1 bacteriophage origin of replication; arrow indicates direction of (+) strand synthesis
   1049..1170    -  CDS            M13 gene IV (fragment) (sequence partly withheld): pIV; IV; phage assembly
   1272..1376    +  promoter       AmpR promoter: bla
   1377..2237    +  CDS            AmpR: β-lactamase; bla; confers resistance to ampicillin, carbenicillin, and related antibiotics
   2310..2689    +  enhancer       CMV enhancer: human cytomegalovirus immediate early enhancer
   2690..2893    +  promoter       CMV promoter: human cytomegalovirus (CMV) immediate early promoter
   2889..2922    +  LTR            5' LTR (truncated) (fragment): truncated 5' long terminal repeat (LTR) from HIV-1
   2938..2956    +  promoter       T7 promoter: promoter for bacteriophage T7 RNA polymerase
   3166..4347    +  CDS            Gnas: GNAS2_MOUSE - Also known as Gnas1. Experimental evidence at protein level: Swiss-Prot protein existence level 1. Guanine nucleotide-binding proteins (G proteins) function as transducers in numerous signaling pathways controlled by G protein- coupled receptors (GPCRs). Signaling involves the activation of adenylyl cyclases, resulting in increased levels of the signaling molecule cAMP. GNAS functions downstream of several GPCRs, including beta-adrenergic receptors. Stimulates the Ras signaling pathway via RAPGEF2. From Mus musculus (Mouse).
   4659..4677    -  promoter       SP6 promoter: promoter for bacteriophage SP6 RNA polymerase
   4685..4759    +  CDS            small t antigen (fragment): SV40 (simian virus 40) small t antigen
   4761..4826    +  intron         small t intron: SV40 (simian virus 40) small t antigen intron
   4956..4976    +  CDS            SV40 NLS: nuclear localization signal of SV40 (simian virus 40) large T antigen
   4983..5117    +  CDS            LT_POVHA (fragment): Protein inferred from homology: Swiss-Prot protein existence level 3. Isoform large T antigen is a key early protein essential for both driving viral replication and inducing cellular transformation. Plays a role in viral genome replication by driving entry of quiescent cells into the cell cycle and by autoregulating the synthesis of viral early mRNA. Displays highly oncogenic activities by corrupting the host cellular checkpoint mechanisms that guard cell division and the transcription, replication, and repair of DNA. Participates in the modulation of cellular gene expression preceeding viral
   5142..5225    +  CDS            large T antigen (fragment): large T antigen from SV40 (simian virus 40)
   5248..5382    +  polyA_signal   SV40 poly(A) signal: SV40 polyadenylation signal
   5383..5751    -  CDS            VP2_POVMA (fragment): Experimental evidence at protein level: Swiss-Prot protein existence level 1. [Isoform VP3]: structural protein that resides within the core of the capsid surrounded by 72 VP1 pentamers. Following virus endocytosis and trafficking to the endoplasmic reticulum, VP2 and VP3 form oligomers and integrate into the endoplasmic reticulum membrane. Heterooligomer VP2-VP3 may create a viroporin for transporting the viral genome across the endoplasmic reticulum membrane to the cytoplasm. Nuclear entry of the viral DNA involves the selective exposure and importin recognition of VP2 or Vp3 nuclear localiz
   6119..6217    -  CDS            VP1_POVMP (fragment): Experimental evidence at protein level: Swiss-Prot protein existence level 1. Forms an icosahedral capsid with a T=7 symmetry and a 40 nm diameter. The capsid is composed of 72 pentamers linked to each other by disulfide bonds and associated with VP2 or VP3 proteins. Interacts with terminal alpha(2,3)-linked sialic acids on the cell surface to provide virion attachment to target cell. This attachment induces virion internalization predominantly through caveolin-mediated endocytosis. Once attached, the virion is internalized by caveolin- mediated endocytosis and traffics to the endoplasmic reti
   6228..6363    +  rep_origin     SV40 ori: SV40 origin of replication
