[The description below was written by a language model from this plasmid's Addgene catalogue record and pLannotate feature annotations shown in this document.]
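Description:
G protein alpha-s(alpha3beta5/G226A/A366S) is a 6,387 bp mammalian expression plasmid built on the pcDNAI/Amp backbone. It carries a roughly 1.6 kb rat Gnas cDNA inserted at a HindIII site that is retained on both sides. In bacteria it replicates at high copy from a ColE1/pUC-type origin and is selected with ampicillin through the bla gene. An f1 origin allows single-stranded DNA production. The annotation also shows an SV40 origin, which supports episomal replication in cells that supply large T antigen. There are also short polyomavirus capsid-gene fragments, which appear to be non-functional backbone sequence. The record lists no mammalian selection marker, so the plasmid appears suited to transient transfection.

The alpha-s coding sequence is annotated by homology to the mouse protein, although the catalogue gives rat as the species. It lies downstream of the human CMV immediate-early enhancer and promoter. An SV40 small t intron and SV40 polyadenylation signal follow it for transcript processing. T7 and SP6 promoters flank the insert and serve as sequencing primer sites.

The encoded protein combines three sets of changes: the alpha3beta5 substitutions (N271K, K274D, R280K, T284D, I285T), G226A, and A366S. According to the record, A366S increases GDP release. An internal EE epitope replaces residues 189–194, which allows immunodetection without a terminal tag. The record describes the product as a highly effective dominant negative alpha-s whose mutations affect distinct functions. It is used to inhibit signaling through multiple Gs-coupled receptor pathways in transfected cells.
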