Addgene plasmid #55797: G protein alpha-s(alpha3beta5/G226A/A366S)
Purpose: This highly effective dominant negative G protein alpha-s mutant contains, in addition to the mutations in alpha-s(alpha3beta5/G226A), the A366S mutation, which increases GDP release.
Depositing lab: Catherine Berlot. Depositing organization: Yale University. Publication: A highly effective dominant negative alpha s construct containing mutations that affect distinct functions inhibits multiple Gs-coupled receptor signaling pathways. Berlot CH. J Biol Chem. 2002 Jun 7;277(23):21080-5. Epub 2002 Apr 1. 10.1074/jbc.M201330200 PubMed 11927592.
Backbone
  Vector backbone: pcDNAI/Amp
  Backbone manufacturer: Invitrogen
  Backbone size w/o insert (bp): 4800
  Total vector size (bp): 6387
  Vector type: Mammalian Expression
Growth in bacteria
  Bacterial resistance: Ampicillin, 100 μg/mL
  Growth temperature: 37°C
  Growth strain: DH10B
  Copy number: High Copy
Gene/Insert
  Gene/Insert name: alpha-s (alpha3beta5/G226A/A366S) (alt name: Gnas)
  Species: R. norvegicus (rat)
  Insert size (bp): 1586
  Mutation: N271K, K274D, R280K, T284D, I285T, G226A, A366S in alpha-s sequence
  Entrez Gene: Gnas (a.k.a. ALEX, G-alpha-8, Gnas1, Gnpas, Nesp55, SCG6)
  Promoter: CMV
  Tag / fusion protein: internal EE epitope (residues 189-194 in alpha-s sequence are EYMPTE)
  Cloning method: Restriction Enzyme; 5′ cloning site HindIII (not destroyed); 3′ cloning site HindIII (not destroyed)
  Sequencing primers: 5′ T7; 3′ SP6
Terms and licenses: Academic/Nonprofit Terms; Industry Terms: Not Available to Industry
How to cite: G protein alpha-s(alpha3beta5/G226A/A366S) was a gift from Catherine Berlot (Addgene plasmid # 55797 ; http://n2t.net/addgene:55797 ; RRID:Addgene_55797)
