>Addgene plasmid #55797 | G protein alpha-s(alpha3beta5/G226A/A366S) | addgene partial sequence | sequence record 119283 | CMV-F 5'-CGCAAATGGGCGGTAGGCGTG-3'
GCTCTCTGGCTAACTAGAGAACCCACTGCTTACTGGCTTATCGAAATTAATACGACTCACTATAGGGAGA
CCCAAGCTTGGTCGACCAATTCCGCAGCAGCAGCTCCCGCGGCTCCTGCTCTGCTCCGCCTCGGCCCCGG
AGCGAGGGGCGGAGAGCCGCGCGCTTGCCTTAGTCCGAGCCGCCACCCTCCCCGCGTTCCCCGCTTTCCC
GGCCCGCCCGAGGCCGCCCGCCCCGTCCCCGCCGCCCCGCAGCCCGGCCGCGCCCCGCCGCCGCCATGGG
CTGCCTCGGCAACAGTAAGACCGAGGACCAGCGCAACGAGGAGAAGGCGCAGCGCGAGGCCAACAAAAAG
ATCGAGAAGCAGCTGCAGAAGGACAAGCAGGTCTACCGGGCCACGCACCGCCTGCTGCTGCTGGGTGCTG
GAGAGTCTGGCAAAAGCACCATTGTGAAGCAGATGAGGATTCTACATGTTAATGGGTTTAACGGAGAGGG
CGGCGAAGAGGACCCGCAGGCTGCAAGGAGCAACAGCGATGGTGAGAAGGCCACCAAAGTGCAGGACATC
AAAAACAACCTGAAGGAGGCCATTG
