>Addgene plasmid #55797 | G protein alpha-s(alpha3beta5/G226A/A366S) | addgene partial sequence | sequence record 119284 | SP6 5'-ATTTAGGTGACACTATAG-3'
GCTCGAGCGGCCGCCAGTGTGATGGATATCTGCAGAATTCCAGCACACTGGCGGCCGTTACTAGTGGATC
CGAGCTCGGTACCAAGCTTGGCCAAGCTTGGAGCTTACTAAATTTGGAACATCTAAGCAAGCTGAAGGGA
AGAGGGGGTTTTCAGAATCACTGGGGAGAAAAGGGAAAGGTTGCGGTGTTGATCATGCCCTATGGTGGGT
GATCAACTGCTTGTACGATTGCGTTTCACTCTTAATTAATTGTGCTTAAGGCTGAATTAAATTTGGGCGT
TCCCTTCTTAGAGCAGCTCGTATTGGCGAAGATGCATGCGCTGGATGATGTCACGGCAGTCGTTGAAGAC
ACGGCGGATGTTCTCAGTGTCGACAGAGCAGGTAAAGTGAGGGTAGCAGTAGTGACGTCCATCTCCACTA
GCAGTGCTGATTCTCAGAAACTCATCCCGGATGAAGTACTTGGCCCGGGTCACGCGTGGGTCCTCTCCGG
GCTCGGGAGTCGCATCCTCAGGAGTGGTGTAGCGAGCGAACTCTGGAAAGTAGTCCTCAATCTTCGATTT
CCCAGCGAGGACCTTCTCAGCAAGCAGATCTTGCTTGTTGAGGAAGAGGATCACAGATGTGTCACGCA
