>Addgene plasmid #55797 | G protein alpha-s(alpha3beta5/G226A/A366S) | addgene partial sequence | sequence record 120741 | rGNAS-F 5'-AACCCTGAGAACCAGTTCAG-3'
CTTTGACTTCCCACCTGAATTCTATGAGCATGCCAAGGCTCTGTGGGAGGATGAGGGAGTTCGTGCCTGC
TACGAGCGCTCCAACGAGTACCAGCTGATCGACTGTGCCCAGTACTTCCTGGACAAGATTGATGTGATCA
AGCAGGCCGAGTACATGCCGACTGAGCAGGACCTGCTTCGCTGCCGCGTCCTGACCTCTGGAATCTTTGA
GACCAAGTTCCAGGTGGACAAAGTCAACTTCCACATGTTCGATGTGGGCGCCCAGCGCGATGAACGCCGC
AAGTGGATTCAGTGCTTCAATGATGTGACTGCCATCATCTTCGTGGTGGCCAGCAGCAGCTACAACATGG
TCATCCGGGAGGACAACCAGACCAACCGTCTGCAGGAGGCTCTGAAGCTGTTCGACAGCATCTGGAACAA
CAAATGGCTGCGTGACACATCTGTGATCCTCTTCCTCAACAAGCAAGATCTGCTTGCTGAGAAGGTCCTC
GCTGGGAAATCGAAGATTGAGGACTACTTTCCAGAGTTCGCTCGCTACACCACTCCTGAGGATGCGACTC
CCGAGCCCGGAGAGGACCCACGCGTGACCCGGGCCAAGTACTTCATCCGGGATGAGTTTCTGAGAATCAG
CACTGCTAGTGGAGATGGACGTCACTACTGCTACCCTCACTTTACCTGCTCTGTCGACACTGAGAACATC
CGCCGTGTCTTCAACGACTGCCGTGACATCATCCAGCGCATGCATCTTCGCCAATACGAGCTGCTCTAAG
AAGGGAACGCCCAAATTTAATTCAGCCTTAAGCACAATTAATTAAGAGTGAAACGCAATCGTACAAGCAG
TTGATCACCCACCATAGGGCATGATCAACACCGCAACCT
